Addgene plasmid #205481: 795G
Purpose: Expresses dsRed and eGFP in both sexes.
Depositing lab: Omar Akbari. Depositing organization: University of California, San Diego (UCSD). Publication: A fluorescent sex-sorting technique for insects with the demonstration in Drosophila melanogaster. Liu J, Rayes D, Akbari OS. bioRxiv. 2023 Aug 14:2023.08.11.553026. doi: 10.1101/2023.08.11.553026. Preprint. PubMed 37645836.
Backbone
  Vector backbone: PiggyBac
  Total vector size (bp): 8524
  Vector type: Insect Expression
Growth in bacteria
  Bacterial resistance: Ampicillin, 100 μg/mL
  Growth temperature: 37°C
  Growth strain: DH5alpha
  Copy number: High Copy
Gene/Insert
  Gene/Insert name: DsRed, eGFP
  Species: D. melanogaster (fly)
Terms and licenses: Academic/Nonprofit Terms; Industry Terms: Not Available to Industry
Depositor comments: Please visit https://doi.org/10.1101/2023.08.11.553026 for bioRxiv preprint.
How to cite: 795G was a gift from Omar Akbari (Addgene plasmid # 205481 ; http://n2t.net/addgene:205481 ; RRID:Addgene_205481)
