[The description below was written by a language model from this plasmid's Addgene catalogue record and pLannotate feature annotations shown in this document.]
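Description:
795G is a piggyBac-based insect expression and transgenesis plasmid of about 8.5 kb, built for Drosophila melanogaster and described as expressing DsRed and eGFP in both sexes. It is maintained in E. coli as a high-copy plasmid through a ColE1/pUC-type origin, with ampicillin selection from the β-lactamase gene and its native promoter. The backbone also keeps pBluescript-like remnants: an f1 origin, a lacZα fragment, lac promoter/operator elements and a T3 promoter. The piggyBac terminal repeats implied by the stated backbone were not called in the automated feature table, so their positions cannot be confirmed from the annotation.

The payload consists of two independent fluorescent reporter cassettes in divergent orientation. In one, a fragment of the OpIE-2 baculovirus immediate-early promoter drives DsRed. A short IE2-derived stretch lies just upstream of the coding sequence, and an annotated AcMNPV P74 fragment lies beyond its 3′ end, which probably reflects baculoviral sequence carried along as a 3′ region rather than an expressed gene. This unit is flanked by two gypsy insulators, which bind Su(Hw) and partner proteins to buffer a transgene from neighbouring enhancers and chromosomal position effects. In the other cassette, the AcMNPV hr5 enhancer and IE1 promoter drive EGFP, followed by an SV40-derived segment and the SV40 polyadenylation signal. A φC31 attB site downstream offers site-specific integration into attP docking lines as an alternative to transposition.

Because both promoters are constitutive and no sex-specific splicing module is annotated, the plasmid likely serves as a two-colour, non-sex-limited reference construct within the associated work on fluorescent sex sorting of insects, though the record does not spell out this role.
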