Features (pLannotate 1.2.2; 22 found; start..end, strand, type, name):
     30..458     -  rep_origin     f1 ori (sequence partly withheld): f1 bacteriophage origin of replication; arrow indicates direction of (+) strand synthesis
    463..616     -  CDS            lacZα (fragment): LacZα fragment of β-galactosidase; lacZ fragment
   1004..1389    +  protein_bind   gypsy insulator: chromatin insulator from Drosophila Su(Hw), CP190, and Mod(mdg4)67.2
   1390..2043    +  CDS            P74 (fragment): PIF0_NPVAC - Experimental evidence at protein level: Swiss-Prot protein existence level 1. Plays an essential role for oral infectivity of occlusion- derived virus (ODV) and functions also in host midgut attachment and fusion by binding to a specific host receptor. From Autographa californica nuclear polyhedrosis virus (AcMNPV).
   2064..2744    -  CDS            DsRed1: wild-type DsRed mammalian codon-optimized
   2751..2816    -  CDS            IE2 (fragment): VIE2_NPVOP - Protein inferred from homology: Swiss-Prot protein existence level 3. RING-finger E3 ubiquitin ligase that plays an important regulatory role during the initial stages of infection. Migrates to specific nuclear foci early in infection supposely to prepare the sites for viral replication by targeting and ubiquitinating host proteins. From Orgyia pseudotsugata multicapsid polyhedrosis virus (OpMNPV).
   2830..3290    -  promoter       OpIE-2 promoter (fragment): immediate-early gene 2 from the Orgyia pseudotsugata multicapsid nucleopolyhedrovirus; strong constitutive baculovirus promoter for insect cell expression
   3304..3689    +  protein_bind   gypsy insulator: chromatin insulator from Drosophila Su(Hw), CP190, and Mod(mdg4)67.2
   3696..4178    +  enhancer       hr5 enhancer: Autographa californica hr5; baculovirus early transcription enhancer
   4182..4773    +  promoter       IE1 promoter: promoter of the ie1 gene from the baculovirus Autographa californica
   4787..5502    +  CDS            EGFP (fragment): the original enhanced GFP (Yang et al., 1996) mammalian codon-optimized
   5506..5589    +  CDS            large T antigen (fragment): large T antigen from SV40 (simian virus 40)
   5612..5733    +  polyA_signal   SV40 poly(A) signal: SV40 polyadenylation signal
   5761..5830    +  protein_bind   attB: attB site for the φC31 integrase (Groth et al., 2000) phage φC31 integrase
   6341..6359    -  promoter       T3 promoter: promoter for bacteriophage T3 RNA polymerase
   6404..6420    -  protein_bind   lac operator: The lac repressor binds to the lac operator to inhibit transcription in E. coli. This inhibition can be relieved by adding lactose or isopropyl-β-D-thiogalactopyranoside (IPTG). lac repressor encoded by lacI
   6428..6458    -  promoter       lac promoter: promoter for the E. coli lac operon
   6473..6494    -  protein_bind   CAP binding site: CAP binding activates transcription in the presence of cAMP. E. coli catabolite activator protein
   6507..6599    -  CDS            lacI (fragment): lac repressor; lacI; The lac repressor binds to the lac operator to inhibit transcription in E. coli. This inhibition can be relieved by adding lactose or isopropyl-β-D-thiogalactopyranoside (IPTG).
   6782..7370    -  rep_origin     ori: high-copy-number ColE1/pMB1/pBR322/pUC origin of replication
   7541..8401    -  CDS            AmpR: β-lactamase; bla; confers resistance to ampicillin, carbenicillin, and related antibiotics
   8402..8506    -  promoter       AmpR promoter: bla
>Addgene plasmid #205481 | 795G | addgene full sequence | sequence record 407289 | Addgene NGS Result
CTAAATTGTAAGCGTTAATATTTTGTTAAAATTCGCGTTAAATTTTTGTTAAATCAGCTCATTTTTTAAC
CAATAGGCCGAAATCGGCAAAATCCCTTATAAATCAAAAGAATAGACCGAGATAGGGT
[37 nt withheld, positions 129-165]
AAAGAACGTGGACTCCAACGTCAAAGG
[49 nt withheld, positions 193-241]
T
[91 nt withheld, positions 243-333]
G
[124 nt withheld, positions 335-458]
CCCATTCGCCATTCAGGCTGCGCAACTGTTGGGAAGGGCGATCGGTGCGGGCCTCTTCGCTATTACGCCA
GCTGGCGAAAGGGGGATGTGCTGCAAGGCGATTAAGTTGGGTAACGCCAGGGTTTTCCCAGTCACGACGT
TGTAAAACGACGGCCAGTAGATTAACCCTAGAAAGATAATCATATTGTGACGTACGTTAAAGATAATCAT
GCGTAAAATTGACGCATGTGTTTTATCGGTCTGTATATCGAGGTTTATTTATTAATTTGAATAGATATTA
AGTTTTATTATATTTACACTTACATACTAATAATAAATTCAACAAACAATTTATTTATGTTTATTTATTT
ATTAAAAAAAAACAAAACTTTCGTTGATAGAAGCATCCTCATCACAAGATGATAATAAGTATACCATCTT
AGCTGGCTTCGGTTTATATGAGACGAGAGTAAGGGGTCCGTCAAAACAAAACATCGATGTTCCCACTGGC
CTGGAGCGACTGTTTTTCAGTACTTCCGGTATCTCGCGTTTGTTTGCCTGCAGGTCACGTAATAAGTGTG
CGTTGAATTTATTCGCAAAAACATTGCATATTTTCGGCAAAGTAAAATTTTGTTGCATACCTTATCAAAA
AATAAGTGCTGCATACTTTTTAGAGAAACCAAATAATTTTTTATTGCATACCCGTTTTTAATAAAATACA
TTGCATACCCTCTTTTAATAAAAAATATTGCATACTTTGACGAAACAAATTTTCGTTGCATACCCAATAA
AAGATTATTATATTGCATACCCGTTTTTAATAAAATACATTGCATACCCTCTTTTAATAAAAAATATTGC
ATACGTTGACGAAACAAATTTTCGTTGCATACCCAATAAAAGATTATTATATTGCATACCTTTTCTTGCC
ATACCATTTAGCCGATCAATTGCGGCCGCTCGAATCGCTATCCAAGCCAGCTCCATTGTCGGCATCGTGC
TCATTCTATTGACGCTGGCAGATTTGGTTTTGGCGCTATGGGACCCGTTCGGTTACAACAACATGTTTCC
GCGCGAGTTTCCCGACGACATGTCGCGCACGTTCCTGACTGCGTACTTTGAGAGTTTCGACAACACCACG
TCCAGAGAAATCATAGAGTTTATGCCCGAGTTCTTTTCGGAAATGGTCGAAACGGACGATGACGCCACGT
TTGAATCTCTATTTCATTTATTAGATTATGTGGCATCTTTAGAAGTTAATTCCGACGGCCAAATGTTAAA
CTTGGAGGAGGGTGATGAAATTGAGGATTTTGACGAATCTACTTTGGTGGGGCAAGCGTTAGCCACTAGC
TCGCTATACACTCGCATGGAGTTTATGCAGTACACGTTTAGGCAAAACACACTATTGTCTATGAACAAAG
AAAACAACAATTTTAATCAAATAATCATGGGTTTATTTGCAACAAACACAATTGTGGCGTTTACAGCATT
TGTTATACACACAGAACTCATATTTTTTATATTTTTCGTAATCTTCCTAATGATCACATTTTATTACATA
ATCAAAGAATCGTACGAATATTATAAAACAATTGATTTGTTATTTTAAAAACGATTCATCCTAGGCTACA
GGAACAGGTGGTGGCGGCCCTCGGTGCGCTCGTACTGCTCCACGATGGTGTAGTCCTCGTTGTGGGAGGT
GATGTCCAGCTTGGAGTCCACGTAGTAGTAGCCGGGCAGCTGCACGGGCTTCTTGGCCATGTAGATGGAC
TTGAACTCCACCAGGTAGTGGCCGCCGTCCTTCAGCTTCAGGGCCTTGTGGATCTCGCCCTTCAGCACGC
CGTCGCGGGGGTACAGGCGCTCGGTGGAGGCCTCCCAGCCCATGGTCTTCTTCTGCATTACGGGGCCGTC
GGAGGGGAAGTTCACGCCGATGAACTTCACCTTGTAGATGAAGCAGCCGTCCTGCAGGGAGGAGTCCTGG
GTCACGGTCACCACGCCGCCGTCCTCGAAGTTCATCACGCGCTCCCACTTGAAGCCCTCGGGGAAGGACA
GCTTCTTGTAGTCGGGGATGTCGGCGGGGTGCTTCACGTACACCTTGGAGCCGTACTGGAACTGGGGGGA
CAGGATGTCCCAGGCGAAGGGCAGGGGGCCGCCCTTGGTCACCTTCAGCTTCACGGTGTTGTGGCCCTCG
TAGGGGCGGCCCTCGCCCTCGCCCTCGATCTCGAACTCGTGGCCGTTCACGGTGCCCTCCATGCGCACCT
TGAAGCGCATGAACTCCTTGATGACGTTCTTGGAGGAGCGCACCATGGATCCCACCAGAGACAGGTTGCG
GCGGCGGTTGGATGGCGTGGGCGCGTTGGCGTTGTTGGACCGGCTCATGTTGTGTCGCTGTAACAGATGC
TGTTCAACTGTGTTTACCAGATCGTTGCGGGCTGTATTTATAGGCGCGATAAGCGGGACGGGCGCCTCGT
GTCCGGTCACGCGCATGAGATAACGCGCGGCTGATATGGAGGCGCGTCCTGTTCCGATAAGGAGTTGCGT
CCGGCTGCGGTTAGCAACACAGGAAGCTGGCGTCCTGTCACGATAAGACAACACTCGTCCGGTCCGATAA
TGTGATTCGTACGTGACAGGACGCGACCCGATAAGGCCGGCCTACGTGACTGCCGACACGTACTTTTTTG
CACTGCAAAAAGGTTCAATGTGTGGTAGTGTATTTGGAGCGTATACAACGGTGTAGACTATTTATGTAAA
ATAGTCTACGAAACGTAGAGTTTGTACTATGTATGGGCCCGCGTGCAAAAGCGTGTTTTTTTGCAGTGCA
AAAAAGTTGGTGGTGGGGAGGCCACCGAGTATGGGCGCGGTACCTCACGTAATAAGTGTGCGTTGAATTT
ATTCGCAAAAACATTGCATATTTTCGGCAAAGTAAAATTTTGTTGCATACCTTATCAAAAAATAAGTGCT
GCATACTTTTTAGAGAAACCAAATAATTTTTTATTGCATACCCGTTTTTAATAAAATACATTGCATACCC
TCTTTTAATAAAAAATATTGCATACTTTGACGAAACAAATTTTCGTTGCATACCCAATAAAAGATTATTA
TATTGCATACCCGTTTTTAATAAAATACATTGCATACCCTCTTTTAATAAAAAATATTGCATACGTTGAC
GAAACAAATTTTCGTTGCATACCCAATAAAAGATTATTATATTGCATACCTTTTCTTGCCATACCATTTA
GCCGATCAATTCTCGAGCGCGTAAAACACAATCAAGTATGAGTCATAAGCTGATGTCATGTTTTGCACAC
GGCTCATAACCGAACTGGCTTTACGAGTAGAATTCTACTTGTAACGCACGATCAGTGGATGATGTCATTT
GTTTTTCAAATCGAGATGATGTCATGTTTTGCACACGGCTCATAAACTCGCTTTACGAGTAGAATTCTAC
GTGTAACGCACGATCGATTGATGAGTCATTTGTTTTGCAATATGATATCATACAATATGACTCATTTGTT
TTTCAAAACCGAACTTGATTTACGGGTAGAATTCTACTTGTAAAGCACAATCAAAAAGATGATGTCATTT
GTTTTTCAAAACTGAACTCGCTTTACGAGTAGAATTCTACGTGTAAAACACAATCAAGAAATGATGTCAT
TTGTTATAAAAATAAAAGCTGATGTCATGTTTTGCACATGGCTCATAACTAAACTCGCTTTACGGGTAGA
ATTCTACGCGCGTCGATGTCTTTGTGATGCGCGCGACATTTTTGTAGGTTATTGATAAAATGAACGGATA
CGTTGCCCGACATTATCATTAAATCCTTGGCGTAGAATTTGTCGGGTCCATTGTCCGTGTGCGCTAGCAT
GCCCGTAACGGACCTCGTACTTTTGGCTTCAAAGGTTTTGCGCACAGACAAAATGTGCCACACTTGCAGC
TCTGCATGTGTGCGCGTTACCACAAATCCCAACGGCGCAGTGTACTTGTTGTATGCAAATAAATCTCGAT
AAAGGCGCGGCGCGCGAATGCAGCTGATCACGTACGCTCCTCGTGTTCCGTTCAAGGACGGTGTTATCGA
CCTCAGATTAATGTTTATCGGCCGACTGTTTTCGTATCCGCTCACCAAACGCGTTTTTGCATTAACATTG
TATGTCGGCGGATGTTCTATATCTAATTTGAATAAATAAACGATAACCGCGTTGGTTTTAGAGGGCATAA
TAAAAGAAATATTGTTATCGTGTTCGCCATTAGGGCAGTATAAATTGACGTTCATGTTGGATATTGTTTC
AGTTGCAAGTTGACACTGGCGGCGACAAGATCGTGAACAACCAAGTGACAATACAAAATGAGCAAGGGCG
AGGAGCTGTTCACCGGGGTGGTGCCCATCCTGGTCGAGCTGGACGGCGACGTAAACGGCCACAAGTTCAG
CGTGTCCGGCGAGGGCGAGGGCGATGCCACCTACGGCAAGCTGACCCTGAAGTTCATCTGCACCACCGGC
AAGCTGCCCGTGCCCTGGCCCACCCTCGTGACCACCCTGACCTACGGCGTGCAGTGCTTCAGCCGCTACC
CCGACCACATGAAGCAGCACGACTTCTTCAAGTCCGCCATGCCCGAAGGCTACGTCCAGGAGCGCACCAT
CTTCTTCAAGGACGACGGCAACTACAAGACCCGCGCCGAGGTGAAGTTCGAGGGCGACACCCTGGTGAAC
CGCATCGAGCTGAAGGGCATCGACTTCAAGGAGGACGGCAACATCCTGGGGCACAAGCTGGAGTACAACT
ACAACAGCCACAACGTCTATATCATGGCCGACAAGCAGAAGAACGGCATCAAGGTGAACTTCAAGATCCG
CCACAACATCGAGGACGGCAGCGTGCAGCTCGCCGACCACTACCAGCAGAACACCCCCATCGGCGACGGC
CCCGTGCTGCTGCCCGACAACCACTACCTGAGCACCCAGTCCGCCCTGAGCAAAGACCCCAACGAGAAGC
GCGATCACATGGTCCTGCTGGAGTTCGTGACCGCCGCCGGGATCACTCTCGGCATGGACGAGCTGTACAA
GTAACTAGATCATAATCAGCCATACCACATTTGTAGAGGTTTTACTTGCTTTAAAAAACCTCCCACACCT
CCCCCTGAACCTGAAACATAAAATGAATGCAATTGTTGTTGTTAACTTGTTTATTGCAGCTTATAATGGT
TACAAATAAAGCAATAGCATCACAAATTTCACAAATAAAGCATTTTTTTCACTGCATTCTAGTTGTGGTT
TGTCCAAACTCATCAATGTATCTTAAAGCTTGTCGACGATGTAGGTCACGGTCTCGAAGCCGCGGTGCGG
GTGCCAGGGCGTGCCCTTGGGCTCCCCGGGCGCGTACTCCACCTCACCCATCTGGTCCATCATGATGAAC
GGGTCGAGGTGGCGGTAGTTGATCCCGGCGAACGCGCGGCGCACCGGGAAGCCCTCGCCCTCGAAACCGC
TGGGCGCGGTGGTCACGGTGAGCACGGGACGTGCGACGGCGTCGGCGGGTGCGGATACGCGGGGCAGCGT
CAGCGGGTTCTCGACGGTCACGGCGGGCATGTCGACAGATATCTATAACAAGAAAATATATATATAATAA
GTTATCACGTAAGTAGAACATGAAATAACAATATAATTATCGTATGAGTTAAATCTTAAAAGTCACGTAA
AAGATAATCATGCGTCATTTTGACTCACGCGGTCGTTATAGTTCAAAATCAGTGACACTTACCGCATTGA
CAAGCACGCCTCACGGGAGCTCCAAGCGGCGACTGAGATGTCCTAAATGCACAGCGACGGATTCGCGCTA
TTTAGAAAGAGAGAGCAATATTTCAAGAATGCATGCGTCAATTTTACGCAGACTATCTTTCTAGGGTTAA
TCCCTTTAGTGAGGGTTAATTTCGAGCTTGGCGTAATCATGGTCATAGCTGTTTCCTGTGTGAAATTGTT
ATCCGCTCACAATTCCACACAACATACGAGCCGGAAGCATAAAGTGTAAAGCCTGGGGTGCCTAATGAGT
GAGCTAACTCACATTAATTGCGTTGCGCTCACTGCCCGCTTTCCAGTCGGGAAACCTGTCGTGCCAGCTG
CATTAATGAATCGGCCAACGCGCGGGGAGAGGCGGTTTGCGTATTGGGCGCTCTTCCGCTTCCTCGCTCA
CTGACTCGCTGCGCTCGGTCGTTCGGCTGCGGCGAGCGGTATCAGCTCACTCAAAGGCGGTAATACGGTT
ATCCACAGAATCAGGGGATAACGCAGGAAAGAACATGTGAGCAAAAGGCCAGCAAAAGGCCAGGAACCGT
AAAAAGGCCGCGTTGCTGGCGTTTTTCCATAGGCTCCGCCCCCCTGACGAGCATCACAAAAATCGACGCT
CAAGTCAGAGGTGGCGAAACCCGACAGGACTATAAAGATACCAGGCGTTTCCCCCTGGAAGCTCCCTCGT
GCGCTCTCCTGTTCCGACCCTGCCGCTTACCGGATACCTGTCCGCCTTTCTCCCTTCGGGAAGCGTGGCG
CTTTCTCATAGCTCACGCTGTAGGTATCTCAGTTCGGTGTAGGTCGTTCGCTCCAAGCTGGGCTGTGTGC
ACGAACCCCCCGTTCAGCCCGACCGCTGCGCCTTATCCGGTAACTATCGTCTTGAGTCCAACCCGGTAAG
ACACGACTTATCGCCACTGGCAGCAGCCACTGGTAACAGGATTAGCAGAGCGAGGTATGTAGGCGGTGCT
ACAGAGTTCTTGAAGTGGTGGCCTAACTACGGCTACACTAGAAGAACAGTATTTGGTATCTGCGCTCTGC
TGAAGCCAGTTACCTTCGGAAAAAGAGTTGGTAGCTCTTGATCCGGCAAACAAACCACCGCTGGTAGCGG
TGGTTTTTTTGTTTGCAAGCAGCAGATTACGCGCAGAAAAAAAGGATCTCAAGAAGATCCTTTGATCTTT
TCTACGGGGTCTGACGCTCAGTGGAACGAAAACTCACGTTAAGGGATTTTGGTCATGAGATTATCAAAAA
GGATCTTCACCTAGATCCTTTTAAATTAAAAATGAAGTTTTAAATCAATCTAAAGTATATATGAGTAAAC
TTGGTCTGACAGTTACCAATGCTTAATCAGTGAGGCACCTATCTCAGCGATCTGTCTATTTCGTTCATCC
ATAGTTGCCTGACTCCCCGTCGTGTAGATAACTACGATACGGGAGGGCTTACCATCTGGCCCCAGTGCTG
CAATGATACCGCGAGACCCACGCTCACCGGCTCCAGATTTATCAGCAATAAACCAGCCAGCCGGAAGGGC
CGAGCGCAGAAGTGGTCCTGCAACTTTATCCGCCTCCATCCAGTCTATTAATTGTTGCCGGGAAGCTAGA
GTAAGTAGTTCGCCAGTTAATAGTTTGCGCAACGTTGTTGCCATTGCTACAGGCATCGTGGTGTCACGCT
CGTCGTTTGGTATGGCTTCATTCAGCTCCGGTTCCCAACGATCAAGGCGAGTTACATGATCCCCCATGTT
GTGCAAAAAAGCGGTTAGCTCCTTCGGTCCTCCGATCGTTGTCAGAAGTAAGTTGGCCGCAGTGTTATCA
CTCATGGTTATGGCAGCACTGCATAATTCTCTTACTGTCATGCCATCCGTAAGATGCTTTTCTGTGACTG
GTGAGTACTCAACCAAGTCATTCTGAGAATAGTGTATGCGGCGACCGAGTTGCTCTTGCCCGGCGTCAAT
ACGGGATAATACCGCGCCACATAGCAGAACTTTAAAAGTGCTCATCATTGGAAAACGTTCTTCGGGGCGA
AAACTCTCAAGGATCTTACCGCTGTTGAGATCCAGTTCGATGTAACCCACTCGTGCACCCAACTGATCTT
CAGCATCTTTTACTTTCACCAGCGTTTCTGGGTGAGCAAAAACAGGAAGGCAAAATGCCGCAAAAAAGGG
AATAAGGGCGACACGGAAATGTTGAATACTCATACTCTTCCTTTTTCAATATTATTGAAGCATTTATCAG
GGTTATTGTCTCATGAGCGGATACATATTTGAATGTATTTAGAAAAATAAACAAATAGGGGTTCCGCGCA
CATTTCCCCGAAAAGTGCCAC
